Addgene plasmid #239641: pXYB107
Purpose: Expression vector of deactivated ribozyme split GFPuv tEvopreq motif
Depositing lab: Xiaohan Yang. Depositing organization: Oak Ridge National Laboratory. Publication: A split ribozyme system for in vivo plant RNA imaging and genetic engineering. Liu Y, Rajput R, Islam MT, Valle ID, Yao T, Agrawal R, Boone BA, Eckert CA, Abraham PE, Chen JG, Tuskan GA, Yang X. Plant Biotechnol J. 2025 May;23(5):1640-1649. doi: 10.1111/pbi.14612. Epub 2025 Feb 7. PubMed 39919021.
Backbone
  Vector backbone: pCAMBIA1305.1
  Vector type: Plant Expression, Synthetic Biology
Growth in bacteria
  Bacterial resistance: Kanamycin, 50 μg/mL
  Growth temperature: 37°C
  Growth strain: DH5alpha
  Copy number: Unknown
Gene/Insert
  Gene/Insert name: GFPuvn_Y72-dRibozyme-2nd_GFPuvc+tEvopreq
Terms and licenses: Academic/Nonprofit Terms; Industry Terms: Not Available to Industry
How to cite: pXYB107 was a gift from Xiaohan Yang (Addgene plasmid # 239641 ; http://n2t.net/addgene:239641 ; RRID:Addgene_239641)
