[The description below was written by a language model from this plasmid's Addgene catalogue record and pLannotate feature annotations shown in this document.]
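Description:
pXYB107 is a plant binary expression vector built on the pCAMBIA1305.1 backbone and intended for Agrobacterium-mediated T-DNA delivery. It carries a ColE1/pBR322-type origin with the bom mobilisation region for propagation in E. coli, and the pVS1 oriV with the RepA and StaA functions for replication and stable maintenance in Agrobacterium. Bacterial selection is by kanamycin through an aphA-3 gene located outside the T-DNA borders.

Between the nopaline-type left and right border repeats, the annotation shows three plant cassettes. The payload is driven by a CaMV 35S promoter and ends in the Arabidopsis HSP18.2 terminator. According to the insert name, it consists of an N-terminal GFPuv segment (apparently split at Y72), a deactivated ribozyme, the C-terminal GFPuv segment and a tEvopreQ RNA motif. The annotation detects a group I catalytic intron in this region, and a short hit labelled CopGFP is probably a partial match to the GFP coding sequence rather than a separate reporter. Because the ribozyme is catalytically dead, the intervening sequence should not be spliced out to restore an intact GFPuv reading frame, so the plasmid most plausibly serves as a negative control for the split-ribozyme RNA imaging system, although the record does not say this explicitly.

An enhanced 35S promoter drives an nptII (NeoR/KanR) gene with the CaMV poly(A) signal, which would provide a kanamycin-type plant selection marker. A further 35S promoter drives the intron-containing, His-tagged GUSPlus reporter with a NOS terminator, which offers an independent readout of transformation. Residual lacZα, MCS and lac promoter fragments remain from the cloning region of the backbone.
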