Features (pLannotate 1.2.2; 27 found; start..end, strand, type, name):
     20..361     -  promoter       CaMV 35S promoter: strong constitutive promoter from cauliflower mosaic virus
    601..755     -  CDS            lacZα (fragment): LacZα fragment of β-galactosidase; lacZ fragment
    758..778     -  misc_feature   MCS (fragment): pUC18/19 multiple cloning site
   1269..1610    +  promoter       CaMV 35S promoter: strong constitutive promoter from cauliflower mosaic virus
   1897..1920    +  CDS            CopGFP (fragment): green fluorescent protein 2 from Pontellina plumata, also known as ppluGFP2 (Shagin et al., 2004)
   1953..2259    +  ncRNA          Intron gpI: Accession: RF00028 - Group I catalytic intron
   2824..3072    +  terminator     HSP terminator: efficient transcription terminator from the Arabidopsis thaliana heat shock protein 18.2 gene (Nagaya et al., 2010)
   3784..3806    -  protein_bind   lac operator (fragment): The lac repressor binds to the lac operator to inhibit transcription in E. coli. This inhibition can be relieved by adding lactose or isopropyl-β-D-thiogalactopyranoside (IPTG). lac repressor encoded by lacI
   3810..3840    -  promoter       lac promoter: promoter for the E. coli lac operon
   3855..3876    -  protein_bind   CAP binding site: CAP binding activates transcription in the presence of cAMP. E. coli catabolite activator protein
   3889..3977    -  CDS            lacI (fragment): lac repressor; lacI; The lac repressor binds to the lac operator to inhibit transcription in E. coli. This inhibition can be relieved by adding lactose or isopropyl-β-D-thiogalactopyranoside (IPTG).
   4067..4743    +  promoter       CaMV 35S promoter (enhanced): cauliflower mosaic virus 35S promoter with a duplicated enhancer region
   4816..5608    +  CDS            NeoR/KanR (fragment): aminoglycoside phosphotransferase from Tn5; aph(3')-II (or nptII); confers resistance to neomycin, kanamycin, and G418 (Geneticin®)
   5648..5822    +  polyA_signal   CaMV poly(A) signal: cauliflower mosaic virus polyadenylation signal
   5900..5924    -  misc_feature   LB T-DNA repeat: left border repeat from nopaline C58 T-DNA
   6349..7143    +  CDS            KanR: aminoglycoside phosphotransferase; aphA-3; confers resistance to kanamycin
   7230..7818    +  rep_origin     ori: high-copy-number ColE1/pMB1/pBR322/pUC origin of replication
   8004..8144    -  misc_feature   bom: basis of mobility region from pBR322
   8246..8285    -  CDS            rop (fragment): Rop protein, which maintains plasmids at low copy number; rop
   8488..8682    -  rep_origin     pVS1 oriV: origin of replication for the Pseudomonas plasmid pVS1 (Heeb et al., 2000)
   8748..9821    -  CDS            pVS1 RepA: replication protein from the Pseudomonas plasmid pVS1 (Heeb et al., 2000)
  10250..10879   -  CDS            pVS1 StaA: stability protein from the Pseudomonas plasmid pVS1 (Heeb et al., 2000)
  11439..11840   -  CDS            Y4CG_SINFN (fragment): Protein inferred from homology: Swiss-Prot protein existence level 3. From Sinorhizobium fredii (strain NBRC 101917 / NGR234).
  12180..12204   -  misc_feature   RB T-DNA repeat: right border repeat from nopaline C58 T-DNA
  12226..12478   -  terminator     NOS terminator: nopaline synthase terminator and poly(A) signal
  12510..12527   -  CDS            7xHis (fragment): 6xHis affinity tag
  12534..14556   -  CDS            GUSPlus™: β-glucuronidase codon-optimized Staphylococcus gusA gene with a catalase intron to ensure expression in plants but not bacteria
>Addgene plasmid #239641 | pXYB107 | addgene full sequence | sequence record 477057 | Addgene NGS Result
GTCAAGAGTCCCCCGTGTTCTCTCCAAATGAAATGAACTTCCTTATATAGAGGAAGGGTCTTGCGAAGGA
TAGTGGGATTGTGCGTCATCCCTTACGTCAGTGGAGATATCACATCAATCCACTTGCTTTGAAGACGTGG
TTGGAACGTCTTCTTTTTCCACGATGCTCCTCGTGGGTGGGGGTCCATCTTTGGGACCACTGTCGGCAGA
GGCATCTTCAACGATGGCCTTTCCTTTATCGCAATGATGGCATTTGTAGGAGCCACCTTCCTTTTCCACT
ATCTTCACAATAAAGTGACAGATAGCTGGGCAATGGAATCCGAGGAGGTTTCCGGATATTACCCTTTGTT
GAAAAGTCTCAATTGCCCTTTGGTCTTCTGAGACTGTATCTTTGATATTTTTGGAGTAGACAAGTGTGTC
GTGCTCCACCATGTTGACGAAGATTTTCTTCTTGTCATTGAGTCGTAAGAGACTCTGTATGAACTGTTCG
CCAGTCTTTACGGCGAGTTCTGTTAGGTCCTCTATTTGAATCTTTGACTCCATGAAGCTAAACTGAAGGC
GGGAAACGACAATCTGATCCAAGCTCAAGCTGCTCTAGCATTCGCCATTCAGGCTGCGCAACTGTTGGGA
AGGGCGATCGGTGCGGGCCTCTTCGCTATTACGCCAGCTGGCGAAAGGGGGATGTGCTGCAAGGCGATTA
AGTTGGGTAACGCCAGGGTTTTCCCAGTCACGACGTTGTAAAACGACGGCCAGTGCCAAGCTTGCATGCC
TGCAGGTCCCCAGATTAGCCTTTTCAATTTCAGAAAGAATGCTAACCCACAGATGGTTAGAGAGGCTTAC
GCAGCAGGTCTCATCAAGACGATCTACCCGAGCAATAATCTCCAGGAAATCAAATACCTTCCCAAGAAGG
TTAAAGATGCAGTCAAAAGATTCAGGACTAACTGCATCAAGAACACAGAGAAAGATATATTTCTCAAGAT
CAGAAGTACTATTCCAGTATGGACGATTCAAGGCTTGCTTCACAAACCAAGGCAAGTAATAGAGATTGGA
GTCTCTAAAAAGGTAGTTCCCACTGAATCAAAGGCCATGGAGTCAAAGATTCAAATAGAGGACCTAACAG
AACTCGCCGTAAAGACTGGCGAACAGTTCATACAGAGTCTCTTACGACTCAATGACAAGAAGAAAATCTT
CGTCAACATGGTGGAGCACGACACACTTGTCTACTCCAAAAATATCAAAGATACAGTCTCAGAAGACCAA
AGGGCAATTGAGACTTTTCAACAAAGGGTAATATCCGGAAACCTCCTCGGATTCCATTGCCCAGCTATCT
GTCACTTTATTGTGAAGATAGTGGAAAAGGAAGGTGGCTCCTACAAATGCCATCATTGCGATAAAGGAAA
GGCCATCGTTGAAGATGCCTCTGCCGACAGTGGTCCCAAAGATGGACCCCCACCCACGAGGAGCATCGTG
GAAAAAGAAGACGTTCCAACCACGTCTTCAAAGCAAGTGGATTGATGTGATATCTCCACTGACGTAAGGG
ATGACGCACAATCCCACTATCCTTCGCAAGACCCTTCCTCTATATAAGGAAGTTCATTTCATTTGGAGAG
AACACGGGGGACTCAAACATTACTCATTCACAAAACCATCTTAAAGCAACTACACAAGTCTTGAAATTTT
CTCATATTTTCTATTTACTATATAAACTTTTAATCAAATCAAGATTAAAGTTAATTAAATGACAACCTTC
AAAATCGAGTCCCGGATCCACGGCAACCTCAACGGGGAGAAGTTCGAGTTGGTTGGAGGTGGAGTAGGTG
AGGAGGGTCGCCTCGAGATTGAGATGAAGACTAAAGATAAACCACTGGCATTCTCTCCCTTCCTGCTGAC
CACTTGCATGGGTTACGGGTTCTACCACTTCGCCAGCTTCCCAAAGGGGATTAAGAACATCTATAAAAGT
TATCAGGCATGCACCTGGTAGCTAGTCTTTAAACCAATAGATTGCATCGGTTTAAAAGGCAAGACCGTCA
AATTGCGGGAAAGGGGTCAACAGCCGTTCAGTACCAAGTCTCAGGGGAAACTTTGAGATGGCCTTGCAAA
GGGTATGGTAATAAGCTGACGGACATGGTCCTAACCACGCAGCCAAGTCCTAAGTCAACAGATCTTCTGT
TGATATGGATGCAGTTCACAAACTAAATGTCGGTCGGGGAAGATGTATTCTTCTCATAAGATATAGTCGG
ACCTCTCCTTAATGGGAGCTAGCGGATGAAGTGATGCAACACTGGAGCCGCTGGGAACTAATTTGTATGC
GAAAGTATATTGATTAGTTTTGGAGTACTCGCTTCATGCTGCAACGAACGGAGGTTACACCAACACCAGG
AAGGAGATCTATGAAGACGGCGGCATCTTGGAGGTCAACTTCCGTTACACTTACGAGTTCAACAAGATCA
TCGGTGACGTCGAGTGCATTGGACATGGATTCCCAAGTCAGAGTCCGATCTTCAAGGACACGATCGTGAA
GAGTTGTCCCACGGTGGACCTGATGTTGCCAATGTCCGGGAACATCATCGCCAGCTCCTACGCTTACGCC
TTCCAACTGAAGGACGGCTCTTTCTACACGGCAGAAGTCAAGAACAACATAGACTTCAAGAATCCAATCC
ACGAGTCCTTCTCGAAGTCAGGGCCCATGTTCACCCACAGACGTGTCGAGGAGACTCTCACCAAGGAGAA
CCTTGCCATAGTGGAGTACCAGCAGGTTTTCAACAGCGCCCCAAGAGACATGTAGCGCGGTTCTATCTAG
TTACGCGTTAAACCAACTAGAAATATGAAGATGAAGATGAAATATTTGGTGTGTCAAATAAAAAGCTTGT
GTGCTTAAGTTTGTGTTTTTTTCTTGGCTTGTTGTGTTATGAATTTGTGGCTTTTTCTAATATTAAATGA
ATGTAAGATCTCATTATAATGAATAAACAAATGTTTCTATAATCCATTGTGAATGTTTTGTTGGATCTCT
TCTGCAGCATATAACTACTGTATGTGCTATGGTATGGACTATGGAATATGATTAAAGATAAGATGGGCTC
ATAGAGTAAAACGAGGCGAGGGACCTATAAACCTCCCTTCATCATGCTATTTCATGATCTATTTTATAAA
ATAAAGATGTAGAAAAAAGTAAGCGTAATAACCGCAAAACAAATGATTTAAAACATGGCACATAATGAGG
AGATTAAGTTCGGTTTACGTTTATTTTAGTACTAATTGTAACGTGAGACTACGTATCGGGAATCGCCTAA
TTAAAGCATTAATGCGAACCTGATTAGATTCACCGACCCTCCTATCGTGTCGACCTTTCTGTTTCTTAGA
ATTTTTTGGTAGTCTATGTACTAATAATGTCAGCTTCGTATTTATTTCATAAGCAATTTGCATTTGCAAT
TTGTTTTTTACTTTTATTTTTATTGTATTGTGGAATGTGGACTCGTACCAACATGAAGTTATATACCACC
AAAAAAATTACAGTTAGTCAAAAGATTCACGAGTGAGAGCTACTTATGATTGTCTTTTACGTATATGTCT
AATTGTCTATTTGCTCAATAATCTTTGTACTTTCTTTTGTCGTTGATAAAATCACAAAGTTCCAAAAGTA
ATCGAATGATTTGCTTTTAAGAAAAGAAGAGCTCAATAATTCAACATATATCTGTACACAATTACCGCCT
TTGAGTGAGCTCTAGATGCCACCTGACGTCTAAGAAGAATTCGTAATCATGGTCATAGCTGTTTCCTGTG
TGAAATTGTTATCCGCTCACAATTCCACACAACATACGAGCCGGAAGCATAAAGTGTAAAGCCTGGGGTG
CCTAATGAGTGAGCTAACTCACATTAATTGCGTTGCGCTCACTGCCCGCTTTCCAGTCGGGAAACCTGTC
GTGCCAGCTGCATTAATGAATCGGCCAACGCGCGGGGAGAGGCGGTTTGCGTATTGGCTAGAGCAGCTTG
CCAACATGGTGGAGCACGACACTCTCGTCTACTCCAAGAATATCAAAGATACAGTCTCAGAAGACCAAAG
GGCTATTGAGACTTTTCAACAAAGGGTAATATCGGGAAACCTCCTCGGATTCCATTGCCCAGCTATCTGT
CACTTCATCAAAAGGACAGTAGAAAAGGAAGGTGGCACCTACAAATGCCATCATTGCGATAAAGGAAAGG
CTATCGTTCAAGATGCCTCTGCCGACAGTGGTCCCAAAGATGGACCCCCACCCACGAGGAGCATCGTGGA
AAAAGAAGACGTTCCAACCACGTCTTCAAAGCAAGTGGATTGATGTGAACATGGTGGAGCACGACACTCT
CGTCTACTCCAAGAATATCAAAGATACAGTCTCAGAAGACCAAAGGGCTATTGAGACTTTTCAACAAAGG
GTAATATCGGGAAACCTCCTCGGATTCCATTGCCCAGCTATCTGTCACTTCATCAAAAGGACAGTAGAAA
AGGAAGGTGGCACCTACAAATGCCATCATTGCGATAAAGGAAAGGCTATCGTTCAAGATGCCTCTGCCGA
CAGTGGTCCCAAAGATGGACCCCCACCCACGAGGAGCATCGTGGAAAAAGAAGACGTTCCAACCACGTCT
TCAAAGCAAGTGGATTGATGTGATATCTCCACTGACGTAAGGGATGACGCACAATCCCACTATCCTTCGC
AAGACCCTTCCTCTATATAAGGAAGTTCATTTCATTTGGAGAGGACACGCTGAAATCACCAGTCTCTCTC
TACAAATCTATCTCTCTCGAGCTTTCGCAGATCCCGGGGGGCAATGAGATATGGGGATTGAACAAGATGG
ATTGCACGCAGGTTCTCCGGCCGCTTGGGTGGAGAGGCTATTCGGCTATGACTGGGCACAACAGACAATC
GGCTGCTCTGATGCCGCCGTGTTCCGGCTGTCAGCGCAGGGGCGCCCGGTTCTTTTTGTCAAGACCGACC
TGTCCGGTGCCCTGAATGAACTCCAGGACGAGGCAGCGCGGCTATCGTGGCTGGCCACGACGGGCGTTCC
TTGCGCAGCTGTGCTCGACGTTGTCACTGAAGCGGGAAGGGACTGGCTGCTATTGGGCGAAGTGCCGGGG
CAGGATCTCCTGTCATCTCACCTTGCTCCTGCCGAGAAAGTATCCATCATGGCTGATGCAATGCGGCGGC
TGCATACGCTTGATCCGGCTACCTGCCCATTCGACCACCAAGCGAAACATCGCATCGAGCGAGCACGTAC
TCGGATGGAAGCCGGTCTTGTCGATCAGGATGATCTGGACGAAGAGCATCAGGGGCTCGCGCCAGCCGAA
CTGTTCGCCAGGCTCAAGGCGCGCATGCCCGACGGCGAGGATCTCGTCGTGACACATGGCGATGCCTGCT
TGCCGAATATCATGGTGGAAAATGGCCGCTTTTCTGGATTCATCGACTGTGGCCGGCTGGGTGTGGCGGA
CCGCTATCAGGACATAGCGTTGGCTACCCGTGATATTGCTGAAGAGCTTGGCGGCGAATGGGCTGACCGC
TTCCTCGTGCTTTACGGTATCGCCGCTCCCGATTCGCAGCGCATCGCCTTCTATCGCCTTCTTGACGAGT
TCTTCTGAAGTAGATGCCGACCGGATCTGTCGATCGACAAGCTCGAGTTTCTCCATAATAATGTGTGAGT
AGTTCCCAGATAAGGGAATTAGGGTTCCTATAGGGTTTCGCTCATGTGTTGAGCATATAAGAAACCCTTA
GTATGTATTTGTATTTGTAAAATACTTCTATCAATAAAATTTCTAATTCCTAAAACCAAAATCCAGTACT
AAAATCCAGATCCCCCGAATTAATTCGGCGTTAATTCAGTACATTAAAAACGTCCGCAATGTGTTATTAA
GTTGTCTAAGCGTCAATTTGTTTACACCACAATATATCCTGCCACCAGCCAGCCAACAGCTCCCCGACCG
GCAGCTCGGCACAAAATCACCACTCGATACAGGCAGCCCATCAGTCCGGGACGGCGTCAGCGGGAGAGCC
GTTGTAAGGCGGCAGACTTTGCTCATGTTACCGATGCTATTCGGAAGAACGGCAACTAAGCTGCCGGGTT
TGAAACACGGATGATCTCGCGGAGGGTAGCATGTTGATTGTAACGATGACAGAGCGTTGCTGCCTGTGAT
CACCGCGGTTTCAAAATCGGCTCCGTCGATACTATGTTATACGCCAACTTTGAAAACAACTTTGAAAAAG
CTGTTTTCTGGTATTTAAGGTTTTAGAATGCAAGGAACAGTGAATTGGAGTTCGTCTTGTTATAATTAGC
TTCTTGGGGTATCTTTAAATACTGTAGAAAAGAGGAAGGAAATAATAAATGGCTAAAATGAGAATATCAC
CGGAATTGAAAAAACTGATCGAAAAATACCGCTGCGTAAAAGATACGGAAGGAATGTCTCCTGCTAAGGT
ATATAAGCTGGTGGGAGAAAATGAAAACCTATATTTAAAAATGACGGACAGCCGGTATAAAGGGACCACC
TATGATGTGGAACGGGAAAAGGACATGATGCTATGGCTGGAAGGAAAGCTGCCTGTTCCAAAGGTCCTGC
ACTTTGAACGGCATGATGGCTGGAGCAATCTGCTCATGAGTGAGGCCGATGGCGTCCTTTGCTCGGAAGA
GTATGAAGATGAACAAAGCCCTGAAAAGATTATCGAGCTGTATGCGGAGTGCATCAGGCTCTTTCACTCC
ATCGACATATCGGATTGTCCCTATACGAATAGCTTAGACAGCCGCTTAGCCGAATTGGATTACTTACTGA
ATAACGATCTGGCCGATGTGGATTGCGAAAACTGGGAAGAAGACACTCCATTTAAAGATCCGCGCGAGCT
GTATGATTTTTTAAAGACGGAAAAGCCCGAAGAGGAACTTGTCTTTTCCCACGGCGACCTGGGAGACAGC
AACATCTTTGTGAAAGATGGCAAAGTAAGTGGCTTTATTGATCTTGGGAGAAGCGGCAGGGCGGACAAGT
GGTATGACATTGCCTTCTGCGTCCGGTCGATCAGGGAGGATATCGGGGAAGAACAGTATGTCGAGCTATT
TTTTGACTTACTGGGGATCAAGCCTGATTGGGAGAAAATAAAATATTATATTTTACTGGATGAATTGTTT
TAGTACCTAGAATGCATGACCAAAATCCCTTAACGTGAGTTTTCGTTCCACTGAGCGTCAGACCCCGTAG
AAAAGATCAAAGGATCTTCTTGAGATCCTTTTTTTCTGCGCGTAATCTGCTGCTTGCAAACAAAAAAACC
ACCGCTACCAGCGGTGGTTTGTTTGCCGGATCAAGAGCTACCAACTCTTTTTCCGAAGGTAACTGGCTTC
AGCAGAGCGCAGATACCAAATACTGTCCTTCTAGTGTAGCCGTAGTTAGGCCACCACTTCAAGAACTCTG
TAGCACCGCCTACATACCTCGCTCTGCTAATCCTGTTACCAGTGGCTGCTGCCAGTGGCGATAAGTCGTG
TCTTACCGGGTTGGACTCAAGACGATAGTTACCGGATAAGGCGCAGCGGTCGGGCTGAACGGGGGGTTCG
TGCACACAGCCCAGCTTGGAGCGAACGACCTACACCGAACTGAGATACCTACAGCGTGAGCTATGAGAAA
GCGCCACGCTTCCCGAAGGGAGAAAGGCGGACAGGTATCCGGTAAGCGGCAGGGTCGGAACAGGAGAGCG
CACGAGGGAGCTTCCAGGGGGAAACGCCTGGTATCTTTATAGTCCTGTCGGGTTTCGCCACCTCTGACTT
GAGCGTCGATTTTTGTGATGCTCGTCAGGGGGGCGGAGCCTATGGAAAAACGCCAGCAACGCGGCCTTTT
TACGGTTCCTGGCCTTTTGCTGGCCTTTTGCTCACATGTTCTTTCCTGCGTTATCCCCTGATTCTGTGGA
TAACCGTATTACCGCCTTTGAGTGAGCTGATACCGCTCGCCGCAGCCGAACGACCGAGCGCAGCGAGTCA
GTGAGCGAGGAAGCGGAAGAGCGCCTGATGCGGTATTTTCTCCTTACGCATCTGTGCGGTATTTCACACC
GCATATGGTGCACTCTCAGTACAATCTGCTCTGATGCCGCATAGTTAAGCCAGTATACACTCCGCTATCG
CTACGTGACTGGGTCATGGCTGCGCCCCGACACCCGCCAACACCCGCTGACGCGCCCTGACGGGCTTGTC
TGCTCCCGGCATCCGCTTACAGACAAGCTGTGACCGTCTCCGGGAGCTGCATGTGTCAGAGGTTTTCACC
GTCATCACCGAAACGCGCGAGGCAGGGTGCCTTGATGTGGGCGCCGGCGGTCGAGTGGCGACGGCGCGGC
TTGTCCGCGCCCTGGTAGATTGCCTGGCCGTAGGCCAGCCATTTTTGAGCGGCCAGCGGCCGCGATAGGC
CGACGCGAAGCGGCGGGGCGTAGGGAGCGCAGCGACCGAAGGGTAGGCGCTTTTTGCAGCTCTTCGGCTG
TGCGCTGGCCAGACAGTTATGCACAGGCCAGGCGGGTTTTAAGAGTTTTAATAAGTTTTAAAGAGTTTTA
GGCGGAAAAATCGCCTTTTTTCTCTTTTATATCAGTCACTTACATGTGTGACCGGTTCCCAATGTACGGC
TTTGGGTTCCCAATGTACGGGTTCCGGTTCCCAATGTACGGCTTTGGGTTCCCAATGTACGTGCTATCCA
CAGGAAAGAGACCTTTTCGACCTTTTTCCCCTGCTAGGGCAATTTGCCCTAGCATCTGCTCCGTACATTA
GGAACCGGCGGATGCTTCGCCCTCGATCAGGTTGCGGTAGCGCATGACTAGGATCGGGCCAGCCTGCCCC
GCCTCCTCCTTCAAATCGTACTCCGGCAGGTCATTTGACCCGATCAGCTTGCGCACGGTGAAACAGAACT
TCTTGAACTCTCCGGCGCTGCCACTGCGTTCGTAGATCGTCTTGAACAACCATCTGGCTTCTGCCTTGCC
TGCGGCGCGGCGTGCCAGGCGGTAGAGAAAACGGCCGATGCCGGGATCGATCAAAAAGTAATCGGGGTGA
ACCGTCAGCACGTCCGGGTTCTTGCCTTCTGTGATCTCGCGGTACATCCAATCAGCTAGCTCGATCTCGA
TGTACTCCGGCCGCCCGGTTTCGCTCTTTACGATCTTGTAGCGGCTAATCAAGGCTTCACCCTCGGATAC
CGTCACCAGGCGGCCGTTCTTGGCCTTCTTCGTACGCTGCATGGCAACGTGCGTGGTGTTTAACCGAATG
CAGGTTTCTACCAGGTCGTCTTTCTGCTTTCCGCCATCGGCTCGCCGGCAGAACTTGAGTACGTCCGCAA
CGTGTGGACGGAACACGCGGCCGGGCTTGTCTCCCTTCCCTTCCCGGTATCGGTTCATGGATTCGGTTAG
ATGGGAAACCGCCATCAGTACCAGGTCGTAATCCCACACACTGGCCATGCCGGCCGGCCCTGCGGAAACC
TCTACGTGCCCGTCTGGAAGCTCGTAGCGGATCACCTCGCCAGCTCGTCGGTCACGCTTCGACAGACGGA
AAACGGCCACGTCCATGATGCTGCGACTATCGCGGGTGCCCACGTCATAGAGCATCGGAACGAAAAAATC
TGGTTGCTCGTCGCCCTTGGGCGGCTTCCTAATCGACGGCGCACCGGCTGCCGGCGGTTGCCGGGATTCT
TTGCGGATTCGATCAGCGGCCGCTTGCCACGATTCACCGGGGCGTGCTTCTGCCTCGATGCGTTGCCGCT
GGGCGGCCTGCGCGGCCTTCAACTTCTCCACCAGGTCATCACCCAGCGCCGCGCCGATTTGTACCGGGCC
GGATGGTTTGCGACCGCTCACGCCGATTCCTCGGGCTTGGGGGTTCCAGTGCCATTGCAGGGCCGGCAGG
CAACCCAGCCGCTTACGCCTGGCCAACCGCCCGTTCCTCCACACATGGGGCATTCCACGGCGTCGGTGCC
TGGTTGTTCTTGATTTTCCATGCCGCCTCCTTTAGCCGCTAAAATTCATCTACTCATTTATTCATTTGCT
CATTTACTCTGGTAGCTGCGCGATGTATTCAGATAGCAGCTCGGTAATGGTCTTGCCTTGGCGTACCGCG
TACATCTTCAGCTTGGTGTGATCCTCCGCCGGCAACTGAAAGTTGACCCGCTTCATGGCTGGCGTGTCTG
CCAGGCTGGCCAACGTTGCAGCCTTGCTGCTGCGTGCGCTCGGACGGCCGGCACTTAGCGTGTTTGTGCT
TTTGCTCATTTTCTCTTTACCTCATTAACTCAAATGAGTTTTGATTTAATTTCAGCGGCCAGCGCCTGGA
CCTCGCGGGCAGCGTCGCCCTCGGGTTCTGATTCAAGAACGGTTGTGCCGGCGGCGGCAGTGCCTGGGTA
GCTCACGCGCTGCGTGATACGGGACTCAAGAATGGGCAGCTCGTACCCGGCCAGCGCCTCGGCAACCTCA
CCGCCGATGCGCGTGCCTTTGATCGCCCGCGACACGACAAAGGCCGCTTGTAGCCTTCCATCCGTGACCT
CAATGCGCTGCTTAACCAGCTCCACCAGGTCGGCGGTGGCCCATATGTCGTAAGGGCTTGGCTGCACCGG
AATCAGCACGAAGTCGGCTGCCTTGATCGCGGACACAGCCAAGTCCGCCGCCTGGGGCGCTCCGTCGATC
ACTACGAAGTCGCGCCGGCCGATGGCCTTCACGTCGCGGTCAATCGTCGGGCGGTCGATGCCGACAACGG
TTAGCGGTTGATCTTCCCGCACGGCCGCCCAATCGCGGGCACTGCCCTGGGGATCGGAATCGACTAACAG
AACATCGGCCCCGGCGAGTTGCAGGGCGCGGGCTAGATGGGTTGCGATGGTCGTCTTGCCTGACCCGCCT
TTCTGGTTAAGTACAGCGATAACCTTCATGCGTTCCCCTTGCGTATTTGTTTATTTACTCATCGCATCAT
ATACGCAGCGACCGCATGACGCAAGCTGTTTTACTCAAATACACATCACCTTTTTAGACGGCGGCGCTCG
GTTTCTTCAGCGGCCAAGCTGGCCGGCCAGGCCGCCAGCTTGGCATCAGACAAACCGGCCAGGATTTCAT
GCAGCCGCACGGTTGAGACGTGCGCGGGCGGCTCGAACACGTACCCGGCCGCGATCATCTCCGCCTCGAT
CTCTTCGGTAATGAAAAACGGTTCGTCCTGGCCGTCCTGGTGCGGTTTCATGCTTGTTCCTCTTGGCGTT
CATTCTCGGCGGCCGCCAGGGCGTCGGCCTCGGTCAATGCGTCCTCACGGAAGGCACCGCGCCGCCTGGC
CTCGGTGGGCGTCACTTCCTCGCTGCGCTCAAGTGCGCGGTACAGGGTCGAGCGATGCACGCCAAGCAGT
GCAGCCGCCTCTTTCACGGTGCGGCCTTCCTGGTCGATCAGCTCGCGGGCGTGCGCGATCTGTGCCGGGG
TGAGGGTAGGGCGGGGGCCAAACTTCACGCCTCGGGCCTTGGCGGCCTCGCGCCCGCTCCGGGTGCGGTC
GATGATTAGGGAACGCTCGAACTCGGCAATGCCGGCGAACACGGTCAACACCATGCGGCCGGCCGGCGTG
GTGGTGTCGGCCCACGGCTCTGCCAGGCTACGCAGGCCCGCGCCGGCCTCCTGGATGCGCTCGGCAATGT
CCAGTAGGTCGCGGGTGCTGCGGGCCAGGCGGTCTAGCCTGGTCACTGTCACAACGTCGCCAGGGCGTAG
GTGGTCAAGCATCCTGGCCAGCTCCGGGCGGTCGCGCCTGGTGCCGGTGATCTTCTCGGAAAACAGCTTG
GTGCAGCCGGCCGCGTGCAGTTCGGCCCGTTGGTTGGTCAAGTCCTGGTCGTCGGTGCTGACGCGGGCAT
AGCCCAGCAGGCCAGCGGCGGCGCTCTTGTTCATGGCGTAATGTCTCCGGTTCTAGTCGCAAGTATTCTA
CTTTATGCGACTAAAACACGCGACAAGAAAACGCCAGGAAAAGGGCAGGGCGGCAGCCTGTCGCGTAACT
TAGGACTTGTGCGACATGTCGTTTTCAGAAGACGGCTGCACTGAACGTCAGAAGCCGACTGCACTATAGC
AGCGGAGGGGTTGGATCAAAGTACTTTGATCCCGAGGGGAACCCTGTGGTTGGCATGCACATACAAATGG
ACGAACGGATAAACCTTTTCACGCCCTTTTAAATATCCGATTATTCTAATAAACGCTCTTTTCTCTTAGG
TTTACCCGCCAATATATCCTGTCAAACACTGATAGTTTAATTCCCGATCTAGTAACATAGATGACACCGC
GCGCGATAATTTATCCTAGTTTGCGCGCTATATTTTGTTTTCTATCGCGTATTAAATGTATAATTGCGGG
ACTCTAATCATAAAAACCCATCTCATAAATAACGTCATGCATTACATGTTAATTATTACATGCTTAACGT
AATTCAACAGAAATTATATGATAATCATCGCAAGACCGGCAACAGGATTCAATCTTAAGAAACTTTATTG
CCAAATGTTTGAACGATCGGGGAAATTCGAGCTGGTCACCAATTCACACGTGATGGTGATGGTGATGGCT
AGCGTTCTTGTAGCCGAAATCTGGAATGTTGGTCCAGCGCTCGCGAAAGACGTGCGCGGCGAGCTTCGGC
TTGCGGTCACGAGTGAACACGCCCTTCTTGTTTCCTTGGACGCGCATCACGCCCTGAGAGGTCGCGAAGT
CCGCGAAGTTCCACGCTTGCTCACCCACGAAGTTCTCAAACTCATCGAACACGACGTGGTTCGCCTGGTA
GTACTCGACTTGATATTCCTCGGTGAACATCACTGGATCAATGTCGTGAAAGCCCGCAACGGTGTCTGCG
CCGTACTCAGTGATCATGATCGGCTTTCCTGGGCAACGCTTGTTCCACGCGTGAAATTCCTGGCGGAGAT
GGACTTTGGCCGCTTCGAGATCACCGCCATCGAAGTACCATCCGTTATAGCGATTGAGCGCGATGACGTC
AATCAGTTCGGCGACTTTGTCCGTCTCCGGGGTAGCCATCACAAACAGCACGATCGTGACCGGACGCTTC
TGTGGGTCGAGTTCCTTGGTCAGCTCCACCAACGGCTTGAAGTACTCGTACGCGCCCTCTTCCTCAGTCG
CCGCCTCGTTGGCGATGCTCCACATCACGACGCTTGGATGGTTCTTGTCACGAGACACCAGTTCACGGAG
AACGTCTTGATGGTGCTCAAACGTCCGAATCTTCTCCCAGGTACTGACGCGCTCGCTGCCTTCGCCGAGT
CCCGTGGTGGCCATGAAGTTGAGGTGCACGCCAACTGCCGGAGTCTCGTCGATCACGACCAGACCCTCGC
GATCCGCAAGACGCATCAACTCTTCAGAGTACGGATAGTGTGCGGTCCGGAAGCTGTTGGCGCCGATCCA
TTTGAGGATATTGAAATCCATCACATTGCTCGCTTCGTTAAAGCCACGGCCGTTGATAGGAGTGTCCTCA
TGTTTGCCAAAGCCCTTGAAGTAGAACGGTTTGTTGTTGATGAGGAACTTGCCGTCGTTGACTTCCACGG
TCCGCACGCCGAACGGCTCTTCATAGACATCGATGGTCAGTCCGTCGTTCACCAGTTCCACTTTGATCTG
GTAGAGATACGTGTTCAGTGGTTCCCAGAGGATGACATTCGGAATCTCCACGTTACCGCTCAGGCCCTCG
GTGCTTGCGACCACTTTGCCTTCCTCATCCACGACCGACACTTTCACGGTCTCGGCTTTGCCTTGAAAGT
CCACCGTATAGGTCACAGTCCCGGTTGGGCCATTGAAGTCGGTCACAACCGAGATGTCCTCGACGTACGT
AAACGGGGTCGTGTAGATTTTCACCGGACGGTGCAGGCCTGCATAGTTGAAGAAGTCGAAGTTCGGCTTG
TTACGAATGACTTTTCCGAGGCCCTCTTCGTGGCGCTCGCTGTACAGCCCCACCGGGAGGGTGCTATCGT
CGAGGATGTTGTCCACGGCGACGGTGACGCGATTCATGCCATCACGCAGCGAGTTGTTGATTTCCGCTTC
GAATGGCAGGAATCCGCCCTTGTGCTCCACGACCAGCTCACCATTGACATAGACAATTGCTTTGTGAGTT
GCAGAGCCGAAGCGGAGCACGATACGCTGATCCTTCAGATAGGCCGGCACCGTGAACTCACGTTCGTACC
AGACATATCCGATATGGTTGCGGATTTCCTTGGTCACGCCAATGTCATTGTAACTGCTTGGGACGGCCAT
ACTAATAGTGTCGGTCAGCTTGCTTTCGTACCACTTCTCTTCCAGTCCTTTCCCGTAGTCCAGCTTGAAG
TTCCAGACGCCATTGAGGTCGAAGACGCCACGGGTCTCGGTGTTGATCGGGTACAGACTAGTTCGTCGGT
TCTGTAACTATCATCATCATCATAGACACACGAAATAAAGTAATCAGATTATCAGTTAAAGCTATGTAAT
ATTTACACCATAACCAATCAATTAAAAAATAGATCAGTTTAAAGAAAGATCAAAGCTCAAAAAAATAAAA
AGAGAAAAGGGTCCTAACCAAGAAAATGAAGGAGAAAAACTAGAAATTTACCCTCAGATCTACCATG
